Addgene plasmid #195292: PB-PG13-mCherry-EF1a-PuroR-EGFP
Purpose: piggyBac transposon vector with mCherry reporter containing 13 copies of the p53-binding consensus sequence (constitutive puromycin resistance and EGFP)
Depositing lab: Hideyuki Oguro. Depositing organization: University of Connecticut Health Center. Publication: A reference human induced pluripotent stem cell line for large-scale collaborative studies. Pantazis CB, Yang A, Lara E, McDonough JA, Blauwendraat C, Peng L, Oguro H, Kanaujiya J, Zou J, Sebesta D, Pratt G, Cross E, Blockwick J, Buxton P, Kinner-Bibeau L, Medura C, Tompkins C, Hughes S, Santiana M, Faghri F, Nalls MA, Vitale D, Ballard S, Qi YA, Ramos DM, Anderson KM, Stadler J, Narayan P, Papademetriou J, Reilly L, Nelson MP, Aggarwal S, Rosen LU, Kirwan P, Pisupati V, Coon SL, Scholz SW, Priebe T, Ottl M, Dong J, Meijer M, Janssen LJM, Lourenco VS, van der Kant R, Crusius D, Paquet D, Raulin AC, Bu G, Held A, Wainger BJ, Gabriele RMC, Casey JM, Wray S, Abu-Bonsrah D, Parish CL, Beccari MS, Cleveland DW, Li E, Rose IVL, Kampmann M, Calatayud Aristoy C, Verstreken P, Heinrich L, Chen MY, Schule B, Dou D, Holzbaur ELF, Zanellati MC, Basundra R, Deshmukh M, Cohen S, Khanna R, Raman M, Nevin ZS, Matia M, Van Lent J, Timmerman V, Conklin BR, Johnson Chase K, Zhang K, Funes S, Bosco DA, Erlebach L, Welzer M, Kronenberg-Versteeg D, Lyu G, Arenas E, Coccia E, Sarrafha L, Ahfeldt T, Marioni JC, Skarnes WC, Cookson MR, Ward ME, Merkle FT. Cell Stem Cell. 2022 Dec 1;29(12):1685-1702.e22. doi: 10.1016/j.stem.2022.11.004. PubMed 36459969.
Backbone
  Vector backbone: PB-EF1a-PuroR-EGFP
  Backbone manufacturer: H. Oguro, unpublished
  Total vector size (bp): 11238
  Vector type: Mammalian Expression ; piggyBac transposon
  Selectable markers: Puromycin
Growth in bacteria
  Bacterial resistance: Ampicillin, 100 μg/mL
  Growth temperature: 37°C
  Growth strain: NEB Stable
  Copy number: High Copy
Gene/Insert 1
  Gene/Insert name: mCherry
  Species: Synthetic
  Insert size (bp): 711
Gene/Insert 2
  Gene/Insert name: PuroR-P2A-EGFP (alt names: Puromycin-N-acetyltransferase; Enhanced green fluorescent protein)
  Species: Synthetic
  Insert size (bp): 1389
Terms and licenses: Academic/Nonprofit Terms; Industry Terms: Not Available to Industry
Depositor comments: This plasmid was generated by inserting the PG13-mCherry sequence (Addgene 195291) into the PB-EF1a-PuroR-EGFP plasmid (H. Oguro, unpublished), and contains the piggyBac 3'-inverted terminal repeat (PB 3'ITR), 5'-HS4 chicken b-globin (cHS4) insulator, PG13-mCherry reporter, woodchuck hepatitis virus post-transcriptional regulatory element (WPRE), bovine growth hormone polyadenylation signal (bGHpA), EF1a promoter, puromycin registrant gene, P2A peptide, EGFP, bGHpA, cHS4 insulator, and PB 5'ITR, in this order.
How to cite: PB-PG13-mCherry-EF1a-PuroR-EGFP was a gift from Hideyuki Oguro (Addgene plasmid # 195292 ; http://n2t.net/addgene:195292 ; RRID:Addgene_195292)
