[The description below was written by a language model from this plasmid's Addgene catalogue record and pLannotate feature annotations shown in this document.]
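Description:
PB-PG13-mCherry-EF1a-PuroR-EGFP is an 11.2 kb piggyBac transposon plasmid for stable integration of a p53 activity reporter into mammalian cells. It is propagated in E. coli on a pBluescript-type backbone with a high-copy ColE1/pUC origin, an f1 origin and ampicillin resistance (AmpR). Remnants of the lac region and T7/T3 promoters flank the cargo.

According to the depositor, the transposon is bounded by the piggyBac 3' and 5' inverted terminal repeats, which a separately supplied piggyBac transposase recognises to move the intervening DNA into the genome. Just inside each repeat sits a chicken β-globin 5'-HS4 (cHS4) insulator, intended to shield the cargo from position effects and silencing. The automated feature table does not label the ITRs, the insulators or the PG13 element. It does mark a loxP site near each end of the cargo, and the short olfactory-receptor, SV40, TRE3GV and Rosa26 "fragment" hits are probably spurious matches.

Two expression units lie in the same orientation. In the first, PG13, an array of 13 copies of the p53-binding consensus sequence, drives mCherry, followed by a WPRE to enhance transcript expression and a bGH polyadenylation signal, so red fluorescence reports p53 transcriptional activity. In the second, the EF-1α promoter with its intron constitutively expresses puromycin N-acetyltransferase and EGFP as one reading frame split by a P2A peptide and terminated by a second bGH poly(A). This allows puromycin selection and green-fluorescence identification of cells carrying the transposon independently of p53 status. The associated publication characterises a reference human induced pluripotent stem cell line, which suggests use in testing p53 pathway function in such cells.
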