Features (pLannotate 1.2.2; 31 found; start..end, strand, type, name):
    252..285     -  protein_bind   loxP: Cre-mediated recombination occurs in the 8-bp core sequence (GCATACAT). Cre recombinase
    830..958     -  CDS            OR51A4 (fragment): O51A4_HUMAN - Experimental evidence at transcript level: Swiss-Prot protein existence level 2. Odorant receptor. From Homo sapiens (Human).
   1513..1535    -  misc_feature   MCS (fragment): pBluescript multiple cloning site
   1850..1873    -  misc_feature   HA-R (fragment): right homology arm from intron 1 of the mouse Rosa26 gene (Soriano, 1999)
   1991..2010    +  misc_feature   MCS (fragment): pBluescript multiple cloning site
   2009..2054    -  misc_feature   MCS (fragment): pBluescript multiple cloning site
   2084..2794    +  CDS            mCherry: monomeric derivative of DsRed fluorescent protein (Shaner et al., 2004) mammalian codon-optimized
   2807..3395    +  misc_feature   WPRE: woodchuck hepatitis virus posttranscriptional regulatory element
   3415..3639    +  polyA_signal   bGH poly(A) signal: bovine growth hormone polyadenylation signal
   3643..3664    +  promoter       SV40 promoter (fragment): SV40 enhancer and early promoter
   3837..4048    +  promoter       EF-1α core promoter: core promoter for human elongation factor EF-1α
   4049..4162    +  intron         EF-1α intron A (fragment): intron upstream of the start codon of human EF-1α
   4788..4991    +  intron         EF-1α intron A: truncated intron upstream of the start codon of human EF-1α
   5000..5034    +  promoter       TRE3GV promoter (fragment): 3rd-generation Tet-responsive promoter that can be activated by binding of Tet-On® 3G, optimized for retroviral and lentiviral vectors
   5108..5704    +  CDS            PuroR: puromycin N-acetyltransferase; pac from Streptomyces alboniger; confers resistance to puromycin
   5777..6496    +  CDS            EGFP: the original enhanced GFP (Yang et al., 1996) mammalian codon-optimized
   6513..6737    +  polyA_signal   bGH poly(A) signal: bovine growth hormone polyadenylation signal
   6741..6762    +  promoter       SV40 promoter (fragment): SV40 enhancer and early promoter
   7308..7436    -  CDS            OR51A4 (fragment): O51A4_HUMAN - Experimental evidence at transcript level: Swiss-Prot protein existence level 2. Odorant receptor. From Homo sapiens (Human).
   7984..8017    -  protein_bind   loxP: Cre-mediated recombination occurs in the 8-bp core sequence (GCATACAT). Cre recombinase
   8360..8378    -  promoter       T7 promoter: promoter for bacteriophage T7 RNA polymerase
   8386..8541    +  CDS            lacZα (fragment): LacZα fragment of β-galactosidase; lacZ fragment
   8546..8974    +  rep_origin     f1 ori (sequence partly withheld): f1 bacteriophage origin of replication; arrow indicates direction of (+) strand synthesis
   9027..9131    +  promoter       AmpR promoter: bla
   9132..9992    +  CDS            AmpR: β-lactamase; bla; confers resistance to ampicillin, carbenicillin, and related antibiotics
  10163..10751   +  rep_origin     ori: high-copy-number ColE1/pMB1/pBR322/pUC origin of replication
  10934..11026   +  CDS            lacI (fragment): lac repressor; lacI; The lac repressor binds to the lac operator to inhibit transcription in E. coli. This inhibition can be relieved by adding lactose or isopropyl-β-D-thiogalactopyranoside (IPTG).
  11039..11060   +  protein_bind   CAP binding site: CAP binding activates transcription in the presence of cAMP. E. coli catabolite activator protein
  11075..11105   +  promoter       lac promoter: promoter for the E. coli lac operon
  11109..11131   +  protein_bind   lac operator (fragment): The lac repressor binds to the lac operator to inhibit transcription in E. coli. This inhibition can be relieved by adding lactose or isopropyl-β-D-thiogalactopyranoside (IPTG). lac repressor encoded by lacI
  11174..11192   +  promoter       T3 promoter: promoter for bacteriophage T3 RNA polymerase
>Addgene plasmid #195292 | PB-PG13-mCherry-EF1a-PuroR-EGFP | addgene full sequence | sequence record 384350 | Addgene NGS Result
TTAACCCTAGAAAGATAATCATATTGTGACGTACGTTAAAGATAATCATGCGTAAAATTGACGCATGTGT
TTTATCGGTCTGTATATCGAGGTTTATTTATTAATTTGAATAGATATTAAGTTTTATTATATTTACACTT
ACATACTAATAATAAATTCAACAAACAATTTATTTATGTTTATTTATTTATTAAAAAAAAACAAAAACTC
AAAATTTCTTCTATAAAGTAACAAAACTTTTAACTAGCGCTATAACTTCGTATAATGTATGCTATACGAA
GTTATGAGCTCACGGGGACAGCCCCCCCCCAAAGCCCCCAGGGATGTAATTACGTCCCTCCCCCGCTAGG
GGGCAGCAGCGAGCCGCCCGGGGCTCCGCTCCGGTCCGGCGCTCCCCCCGCATCCCCGAGCCGGCAGCGT
GCGGGGACAGCCCGGGCACGGGGAAGGTGGCACGGGATCGCTTTCCTCTGAACGCTTCTCGCTGCTCTTT
GAGCCTGCAGACACCTGGGGGGATACGGGGAAAAAGCTTTAGGCTGAAAGAGAGATTTAGAATGACAGAA
TCATAGAACGGCCTGGGTTGCAAAGGAGCACAGTGCTCATCCAGATCCAACCCCCTGCTATGTGCAGGGT
CATCAACCAGCAGCCCAGGCTGCCCAGAGCCACATCCAGCCTGGCCTTGAATGCCTGCAGGGATGGGGCA
TCCACAGCCTCCTTGGGCAACCTGTTCAGTGCGTCACCACCCTCTGGGGGAAAAACTGCCTCCTCATATC
CAACCCAAACCTCCCCTGTCTCAGTGTAAAGCCATTCCCCCTTGTCCTATCAAGGGGGAGTTTGCTGTGA
CATTGTTGGTCTGGGGTGACACATGTTTGCCAATTCAGTGCATCACGGAGAGGCAGATCTTGGGGATAAG
GAAGTGCAGGACAGCATGGACGTGGGACATGCAGGTGTTGAGGGCTCTGGGACACTCTCCAAGTCACAGC
GTTCAGAACAGCCTTAAGGATAAGAAGATAGGATAGAAGGACAAAGAGCAAGTTAAAACCCAGCATGGAG
AGGAGCACAAAAAGGCCACAGACACTGCTGGTCCCTGTGTCTGAGCCTGCATGTTTGATGGTGTCTGGAT
GCAAGCAGAAGGGGTGGAAGAGCTTGCCTGGAGAGATACAGCTGGGTCAGTAGGACTGGGACAGGCAGCT
GGAGAATTGCCATGTAGATGTTCATACAATCGTCAAATCATGAAGGCTGGAAAAGCCCTCCAAGATCCCC
AAGACCAACCCCAACCCACCCACCGTGCCCACTGGCCATGTCCCTCAGTGCCACATCCCCACAGTTCTTC
ATCACCTCCAGGGACGGTGACCCCCCCACCTCCGTGGGCAGCTGTGCCACTGCAGCACCGCTCTTTGGAG
AAGGTAAATCTTGCTAAATCCAGCCCGACCCTCCCCTGGCACAACGTAAGGCCATTATCTCTCATCCAAC
TCCAGGACGGAGTCAGTGAGGATGGGGGAATATTGCTCGACTTCGAAGGTATCGATAAGCTTGATGCCAG
GCAAGTCCAGGCAGGCCAGGCAAGTCCAGGCAGGCCAGGCAAGTCCAGGCAGGCCAGGCAAGTCCAGGCA
GGCCAGGCAAGTCCAGGCAGGCCAGGCAAGTCCAGGCAGGCCAGGCAAGTCCAGGCAGGCCAGGCAAGTC
CAGGCAGGCCAGGCAAGTCCAGGCAGGCCAGGCAAGTCCAGGCAGGGCCAGGCAAGTCCAGGCAGGCCAG
GCAAGTCCAGGCAGGCCAGGCAAGTCCAGGCAGGATCGAATTCGATCTGTTTTTTTTAGTATTAAGCAGA
GGCCGGGGGCCCCTGGCCTCCGCTTACTCTGGAGAAAAAGAAGAGAGGCATTCCAGAGGCAACTTGTCAA
AACAGGACTGGCGCCTTGGAGGCGCTGTGGGGCCACCCAAATTGATATAATTAAGCCCCAACCGCCTCTT
CCCGCCTCATTTCAGCCTCACCACCCTCGACAAGCTTATCGATACCGTCGGGGGATCCACTAGTTCTAGA
GCGGCCGCCACCGCGGTGGAGCTCGAGCTTGGCATTCCGGTACTGTTGGTAAAATGGTGAGCAAGGGCGA
GGAGGATAACATGGCCATCATCAAGGAGTTCATGCGCTTCAAGGTGCACATGGAGGGCTCCGTGAACGGC
CACGAGTTCGAGATCGAGGGCGAGGGCGAGGGCCGCCCCTACGAGGGCACCCAGACCGCCAAGCTGAAGG
TGACCAAGGGTGGCCCCCTGCCCTTCGCCTGGGACATCCTGTCCCCTCAGTTCATGTACGGCTCCAAGGC
CTACGTGAAGCACCCCGCCGACATCCCCGACTACTTGAAGCTGTCCTTCCCCGAGGGCTTCAAGTGGGAG
CGCGTGATGAACTTCGAGGACGGCGGCGTGGTGACCGTGACCCAGGACTCCTCCCTGCAGGACGGCGAGT
TCATCTACAAGGTGAAGCTGCGCGGCACCAACTTCCCCTCCGACGGCCCCGTAATGCAGAAGAAGACCAT
GGGCTGGGAGGCCTCCTCCGAGCGGATGTACCCCGAGGACGGCGCCCTGAAGGGCGAGATCAAGCAGAGG
CTGAAGCTGAAGGACGGCGGCCACTACGACGCTGAGGTCAAGACCACCTACAAGGCCAAGAAGCCCGTGC
AGCTGCCCGGCGCCTACAACGTCAACATCAAGTTGGACATCACCTCCCACAACGAGGACTACACCATCGT
GGAACAGTACGAACGCGCCGAGGGCCGCCACTCCACCGGCGGCATGGACGAGCTGTACAAGTAGGCTAGC
TACGTAAATCAACCTCTGGATTACAAAATTTGTGAAAGATTGACTGGTATTCTTAACTATGTTGCTCCTT
TTACGCTATGTGGATACGCTGCTTTAATGCCTTTGTATCATGCTATTGCTTCCCGTATGGCTTTCATTTT
CTCCTCCTTGTATAAATCCTGGTTGCTGTCTCTTTATGAGGAGTTGTGGCCCGTTGTCAGGCAACGTGGC
GTGGTGTGCACTGTGTTTGCTGACGCAACCCCCACTGGTTGGGGCATTGCCACCACCTGTCAGCTCCTTT
CCGGGACTTTCGCTTTCCCCCTCCCTATTGCCACGGCGGAACTCATCGCCGCCTGCCTTGCCCGCTGCTG
GACAGGGGCTCGGCTGTTGGGCACTGACAATTCCGTGGTGTTGTCGGGGAAGCTGACGTCCTTTCCATGG
CTGCTCGCCTGTGTTGCCACCTGGATTCTGCGCGGGACGTCCTTCTGCTACGTCCCTTCGGCCCTCAATC
CAGCGGACCTTCCTTCCCGCGGCCTGCTGCCGGCTCTGCGGCCTCTTCCGCGTCTTCGCCTTCGCCCTCA
GACGAGTCGGATCTCCCTTTGGGCCGCCTCCCCGCCTGCGCTGATCAGCCTCGACTGTGCCTTCTAGTTG
CCAGCCATCTGTTGTTTGCCCCTCCCCCGTGCCTTCCTTGACCCTGGAAGGTGCCACTCCCACTGTCCTT
TCCTAATAAAATGAGGAAATTGCATCGCATTGTCTGAGTAGGTGTCATTCTATTCTGGGGGGTGGGGTGG
GGCAGGACAGCAAGGGGGAGGATTGGGAAGACAATAGCAGGCATGCTGGGGATGCGGTGGGCTCTATGGC
TTCTGAGGCGGAAAGAACCAGCTGGGAGTAATTCATACAAAAGGACTCGCCCCTGCCTTGGGGAATCCCA
GGGACCGTCGTTAAACTCCCACTAACGTAGAACCCAGAGATCGCTGCGTTCCCGCCCCCTCACCCGCCCG
CTCTCGTCATCACTGAGGTGGAGAAGAGCATGCGTGAGGCTCCGGTGCCCGTCAGTGGGCAGAGCGCACA
TCGCCCACAGTCCCCGAGAAGTTGGGGGGAGGGGTCGGCAATTGAACCGGTGCCTAGAGAAGGTGGCGCG
GGGTAAACTGGGAAAGTGATGTCGTGTACTGGCTCCGCCTTTTTCCCGAGGGTGGGGGAGAACCGTATAT
AAGTGCAGTAGTCGCCGTGAACGTTCTTTTTCGCAACGGGTTTGCCGCCAGAACACAGGTAAGTGCCGTG
TGTGGTTCCCGCGGGCCTGGCCTCTTTACGGGTTATGGCCCTTGCGTGCCTTGAATTACTTCCACGCCCC
TGGCTGCAGTACGTGATTCTTGATCCCGAGCTTCGGGTTGGAAGTGGGTGGGAGAGTTCGAGGCCTTGCG
CTTAAGGAGCCCCTTCGCCTCGTGCTTGAGTTGAGGCCTGGCTTGGGCGCTGGGGCCGCCGCGTGCGAAT
CTGGTGGCACCTTCGCGCCTGTCTCGCTGCTTTCGATAAGTCTCTAGCCATTTAAAATTTTTGATGACCT
GCTGCGACGCTTTTTTTCTGGCAAGATAGTCTTGTAAATGCGGGCCAAGATCTGCACACTGGTATTTCGG
TTTTTGGGGCCGCGGGCGGCGACGGGGCCCGTGCGTCCCAGCGCACATGTTCGGCGAGGCGGGGCCTGCG
AGCGCGGCCACCGAGAATCGGACGGGGGTAGTCTCAAGCTGGCCGGCCTGCTCTGGTGCCTGGCCTCGCG
CCGCCGTGTATCGCCCCGCCCTGGGCGGCAAGGCTGGCCCGGTCGGCACCAGTTGCGTGAGCGGAAAGAT
GGCCGCTTCCCGGCCCTGCTGCAGGGAGCTCAAAATGGAGGACGCGGCGCTCGGGAGAGCGGGCGGGTGA
GTCACCCACACAAAGGAAAAGGGCCTTTCCGTCCTCAGCCGTCGCTTCATGTGACTCCACGGAGTACCGG
GCGCCGTCCAGGCACCTCGATTAGTTCTCGAGCTTTTGGAGTACGTCGTCTTTAGGTTGGGGGGAGGGGT
TTTATGCGATGGAGTTTCCCCACACTGAGTGGGTGGAGACTGAAGTTAGGCCAGCTTGGCACTTGATGTA
ATTCTCCTTGGAATTTGCCCTTTTTGAGTTTGGATCTTGGTTCATTCTCAAGCCTCAGACAGTGGTTCAA
AGTTTTTTTCTTCCATTTCAGGTGTCGTGAGAGCTCGTTTAGTGAACCGTCAGATCGCCTGGAGACGCCA
TCCACGCTGTTTTGACCTCCATAGAAGACACCGGGACCGATCCAGCCTCCGCGGCCCCGCCGCCACCATG
ACCGAGTACAAGCCCACGGTGCGCCTCGCCACCCGCGACGACGTCCCCCGGGCCGTACGCACCCTCGCCG
CCGCGTTCGCCGACTACCCCGCCACGCGCCACACCGTCGACCCGGACCGCCACATCGAGCGGGTCACCGA
GCTGCAAGAACTCTTCCTCACGCGCGTCGGGCTCGACATCGGCAAGGTGTGGGTCGCGGACGACGGCGCC
GCGGTGGCGGTCTGGACCACGCCGGAGAGCGTCGAAGCGGGGGCGGTGTTCGCCGAGATCGGCCCGCGCA
TGGCCGAGTTGAGCGGTTCCCGGCTGGCCGCGCAGCAACAGATGGAAGGCCTCCTGGCGCCGCACCGGCC
CAAGGAGCCCGCGTGGTTCCTGGCCACCGTCGGCGTCTCGCCCGACCACCAGGGCAAGGGTCTGGGCAGC
GCCGTCGTGCTCCCCGGAGTGGAGGCGGCCGAGCGCGCCGGGGTGCCCGCCTTCCTGGAGACCTCCGCGC
CCCGCAACCTCCCCTTCTACGAGCGGCTCGGCTTCACCGTCACCGCCGACGTCGAGGTGCCCGAAGGACC
GCGCACCTGGTGCATGACCCGCAAGCCCGGTGCCGGCAGCGGCGCCACAAACTTCTCTCTGCTAAAGCAA
GCAGGTGATGTTGAAGAAAACCCCGGGCCTGTTAACATGGTGAGCAAGGGCGAGGAGCTGTTCACCGGGG
TGGTGCCCATCCTGGTCGAGCTGGACGGCGACGTAAACGGCCACAAGTTCAGCGTGTCCGGCGAGGGCGA
GGGCGATGCCACCTACGGCAAGCTGACCCTGAAGTTCATCTGCACCACCGGCAAGCTGCCCGTGCCCTGG
CCCACCCTCGTGACCACCCTGACCTACGGCGTGCAGTGCTTCAGCCGCTACCCCGACCACATGAAGCAGC
ACGACTTCTTCAAGTCCGCCATGCCCGAAGGCTACGTCCAGGAGCGCACCATCTTCTTCAAGGACGACGG
CAACTACAAGACCCGCGCCGAGGTGAAGTTCGAGGGCGACACCCTGGTGAACCGCATCGAGCTGAAGGGC
ATCGACTTCAAGGAGGACGGCAACATCCTGGGGCACAAGCTGGAGTACAACTACAACAGCCACAACGTCT
ATATCATGGCCGACAAGCAGAAGAACGGCATCAAGGTGAACTTCAAGATCCGCCACAACATCGAGGACGG
CAGCGTGCAGCTCGCCGACCACTACCAGCAGAACACCCCCATCGGCGACGGCCCCGTGCTGCTGCCCGAC
AACCACTACCTGAGCACCCAGTCCGCCCTGAGCAAAGACCCCAACGAGAAGCGCGATCACATGGTCCTGC
TGGAGTTCGTGACCGCCGCCGGGATCACTCTCGGCATGGACGAGCTGTACAAGTAACGCTGATCAGCCTC
GACTGTGCCTTCTAGTTGCCAGCCATCTGTTGTTTGCCCCTCCCCCGTGCCTTCCTTGACCCTGGAAGGT
GCCACTCCCACTGTCCTTTCCTAATAAAATGAGGAAATTGCATCGCATTGTCTGAGTAGGTGTCATTCTA
TTCTGGGGGGTGGGGTGGGGCAGGACAGCAAGGGGGAGGATTGGGAAGACAATAGCAGGCATGCTGGGGA
TGCGGTGGGCTCTATGGCTTCTGAGGCGGAAAGAACCAGCTGGGAGCTCACGGGGACAGCCCCCCCCCAA
AGCCCCCAGGGATGTAATTACGTCCCTCCCCCGCTAGGGGGCAGCAGCGAGCCGCCCGGGGCTCCGCTCC
GGTCCGGCGCTCCCCCCGCATCCCCGAGCCGGCAGCGTGCGGGGACAGCCCGGGCACGGGGAAGGTGGCA
CGGGATCGCTTTCCTCTGAACGCTTCTCGCTGCTCTTTGAGCCTGCAGACACCTGGGGGGATACGGGGAA
AAAGCTTTAGGCTGAAAGAGAGATTTAGAATGACAGAATCATAGAACGGCCTGGGTTGCAAAGGAGCACA
GTGCTCATCCAGATCCAACCCCCTGCTATGTGCAGGGTCATCAACCAGCAGCCCAGGCTGCCCAGAGCCA
CATCCAGCCTGGCCTTGAATGCCTGCAGGGATGGGGCATCCACAGCCTCCTTGGGCAACCTGTTCAGTGC
GTCACCACCCTCTGGGGGAAAAACTGCCTCCTCATATCCAACCCAAACCTCCCCTGTCTCAGTGTAAAGC
CATTCCCCCTTGTCCTATCAAGGGGGAGTTTGCTGTGACATTGTTGGTCTGGGGTGACACATGTTTGCCA
ATTCAGTGCATCACGGAGAGGCAGATCTTGGGGATAAGGAAGTGCAGGACAGCATGGACGTGGGACATGC
AGGTGTTGAGGGCTCTGGGACACTCTCCAAGTCACAGCGTTCAGAACAGCCTTAAGGATAAGAAGATAGG
ATAGAAGGACAAAGAGCAAGTTAAAACCCAGCATGGAGAGGAGCACAAAAAGGCCACAGACACTGCTGGT
CCCTGTGTCTGAGCCTGCATGTTTGATGGTGTCTGGATGCAAGCAGAAGGGGTGGAAGAGCTTGCCTGGA
GAGATACAGCTGGGTCAGTAGGACTGGGACAGGCAGCTGGAGAATTGCCATGTAGATGTTCATACAATCG
TCAAATCATGAAGGCTGGAAAAGCCCTCCAAGATCCCCAAGACCAACCCCAACCCACCCACCGTGCCCAC
TGGCCATGTCCCTCAGTGCCACATCCCCACAGTTCTTCATCACCTCCAGGGACGGTGACCCCCCCACCTC
CGTGGGCAGCTGTGCCACTGCAGCACCGCTCTTTGGAGAAGGTAAATCTTGCTAAATCCAGCCCGACCCT
CCCCTGGCACAACGTAAGGCCATTATCTCTCATCCAACTCCAGGACGGAGTCAGTGAGGATGGGGGAATA
TTGATAACTTCGTATAATGTATGCTATACGAAGTTATGATATCTATAACAAGAAAATATATATATAATAA
GTTATCACGTAAGTAGAACATGAAATAACAATATAATTATCGTATGAGTTAAATCTTAAAAGTCACGTAA
AAGATAATCATGCGTCATTTTGACTCACGCGGTCGTTATAGTTCAAAATCAGTGACACTTACCGCATTGA
CAAGCACGCCTCACGGGAGCTCCAAGCGGCGACTGAGATGTCCTAAATGCACAGCGACGGATTCGCGCTA
TTTAGAAAGAGAGAGCAATATTTCAAGAATGCATGCGTCAATTTTACGCAGACTATCTTTCTAGGGTTAA
TCTAGAATCGATGGCGCGCCCCAATTCGCCCTATAGTGAGTCGTATTACGCGCGCTCACTGGCCGTCGTT
TTACAACGTCGTGACTGGGAAAACCCTGGCGTTACCCAACTTAATCGCCTTGCAGCACATCCCCCTTTCG
CCAGCTGGCGTAATAGCGAAGAGGCCCGCACCGATCGCCCTTCCCAACAGTTGCGCAGCCTGAATGGCGA
ATGGG
[124 nt withheld, positions 8546-8669]
C
[91 nt withheld, positions 8671-8761]
A
[49 nt withheld, positions 8763-8811]
CCTTTGACGTTGGAGTCCACGTTCTTT
[37 nt withheld, positions 8839-8875]
ACCCTATCTCGGTCTATTCTTTTGATTTATAAGGGATTTTGCCGATTTCGGCCTATTGGTTAAAAAATGA
GCTGATTTAACAAAAATTTAACGCGAATTTTAACAAAATATTAACGCTTACAATTTAGGTGGCACTTTTC
GGGGAAATGTGCGCGGAACCCCTATTTGTTTATTTTTCTAAATACATTCAAATATGTATCCGCTCATGAG
ACAATAACCCTGATAAATGCTTCAATAATATTGAAAAAGGAAGAGTATGAGTATTCAACATTTCCGTGTC
GCCCTTATTCCCTTTTTTGCGGCATTTTGCCTTCCTGTTTTTGCTCACCCAGAAACGCTGGTGAAAGTAA
AAGATGCTGAAGATCAGTTGGGTGCACGAGTGGGTTACATCGAACTGGATCTCAACAGCGGTAAGATCCT
TGAGAGTTTTCGCCCCGAAGAACGTTTTCCAATGATGAGCACTTTTAAAGTTCTGCTATGTGGCGCGGTA
TTATCCCGTATTGACGCCGGGCAAGAGCAACTCGGTCGCCGCATACACTATTCTCAGAATGACTTGGTTG
AGTACTCACCAGTCACAGAAAAGCATCTTACGGATGGCATGACAGTAAGAGAATTATGCAGTGCTGCCAT
AACCATGAGTGATAACACTGCGGCCAACTTACTTCTGACAACGATCGGAGGACCGAAGGAGCTAACCGCT
TTTTTGCACAACATGGGGGATCATGTAACTCGCCTTGATCGTTGGGAACCGGAGCTGAATGAAGCCATAC
CAAACGACGAGCGTGACACCACGATGCCTGTAGCAATGGCAACAACGTTGCGCAAACTATTAACTGGCGA
ACTACTTACTCTAGCTTCCCGGCAACAATTAATAGACTGGATGGAGGCGGATAAAGTTGCAGGACCACTT
CTGCGCTCGGCCCTTCCGGCTGGCTGGTTTATTGCTGATAAATCTGGAGCCGGTGAGCGTGGGTCTCGCG
GTATCATTGCAGCACTGGGGCCAGATGGTAAGCCCTCCCGTATCGTAGTTATCTACACGACGGGGAGTCA
GGCAACTATGGATGAACGAAATAGACAGATCGCTGAGATAGGTGCCTCACTGATTAAGCATTGGTAACTG
TCAGACCAAGTTTACTCATATATACTTTAGATTGATTTAAAACTTCATTTTTAATTTAAAAGGATCTAGG
TGAAGATCCTTTTTGATAATCTCATGACCAAAATCCCTTAACGTGAGTTTTCGTTCCACTGAGCGTCAGA
CCCCGTAGAAAAGATCAAAGGATCTTCTTGAGATCCTTTTTTTCTGCGCGTAATCTGCTGCTTGCAAACA
AAAAAACCACCGCTACCAGCGGTGGTTTGTTTGCCGGATCAAGAGCTACCAACTCTTTTTCCGAAGGTAA
CTGGCTTCAGCAGAGCGCAGATACCAAATACTGTTCTTCTAGTGTAGCCGTAGTTAGGCCACCACTTCAA
GAACTCTGTAGCACCGCCTACATACCTCGCTCTGCTAATCCTGTTACCAGTGGCTGCTGCCAGTGGCGAT
AAGTCGTGTCTTACCGGGTTGGACTCAAGACGATAGTTACCGGATAAGGCGCAGCGGTCGGGCTGAACGG
GGGGTTCGTGCACACAGCCCAGCTTGGAGCGAACGACCTACACCGAACTGAGATACCTACAGCGTGAGCT
ATGAGAAAGCGCCACGCTTCCCGAAGGGAGAAAGGCGGACAGGTATCCGGTAAGCGGCAGGGTCGGAACA
GGAGAGCGCACGAGGGAGCTTCCAGGGGGAAACGCCTGGTATCTTTATAGTCCTGTCGGGTTTCGCCACC
TCTGACTTGAGCGTCGATTTTTGTGATGCTCGTCAGGGGGGCGGAGCCTATGGAAAAACGCCAGCAACGC
GGCCTTTTTACGGTTCCTGGCCTTTTGCTGGCCTTTTGCTCACATGTTCTTTCCTGCGTTATCCCCTGAT
TCTGTGGATAACCGTATTACCGCCTTTGAGTGAGCTGATACCGCTCGCCGCAGCCGAACGACCGAGCGCA
GCGAGTCAGTGAGCGAGGAAGCGGAAGAGCGCCCAATACGCAAACCGCCTCTCCCCGCGCGTTGGCCGAT
TCATTAATGCAGCTGGCACGACAGGTTTCCCGACTGGAAAGCGGGCAGTGAGCGCAACGCAATTAATGTG
AGTTAGCTCACTCATTAGGCACCCCAGGCTTTACACTTTATGCTTCCGGCTCGTATGTTGTGTGGAATTG
TGAGCGGATAACAATTTCACACAGGAAACAGCTATGACCATGATTACGCCAAGCGCGCAATTAACCCTCA
CTAAAGGGAACAAAAGCTGGATTAATTAAGCGGCCGCATACGCGTATACTAGA
